Addgene plasmid #25434: pMA2640
Purpose: Retroviral Tet-On vector for CMV-driven rtTA with EGFP and Blasticidin selection
Depositing lab: Mikhail Alexeyev. Depositing organization: University of South Alabama. Publication: A retro-lentiviral system for doxycycline-inducible gene expression and gene knockdown in cells with limited proliferative capacity. Alexeyev MF, Fayzulin R, Shokolenko IN, Pastukh V. Mol Biol Rep. 2010 Apr . 37(4):1987-91. 10.1007/s11033-009-9647-7 PubMed 19655272.
Backbone
  Vector backbone: pMA2636rc
  Backbone manufacturer: unpublished
  Backbone size w/o insert (bp): 7209
  Vector type: Mammalian Expression, Retroviral
  Selectable markers: Blasticidin
Growth in bacteria
  Bacterial resistance: Ampicillin, 100 μg/mL
  Growth temperature: 37°C
  Growth strain: DH5alpha
  Copy number: Unknown
Gene/Insert
  Gene/Insert name: reverse tetracycline-regulated transactivator Advanced (alt names: rtTA Advanced; Tet-On Advanced)
  Species: Synthetic; E. coli
  Insert size (bp): 1529
  Promoter: CMV
  Cloning method: Restriction Enzyme; 5′ cloning site XhoI (not destroyed); 3′ cloning site BamHI (not destroyed)
  Sequencing primers: 5′ n/a; 3′ n/a
Resource information
  A portion of this plasmid was derived from a plasmid made by: Clontech
Terms and licenses: Academic/Nonprofit Terms; Industry Terms: Not Available to Industry
How to cite: pMA2640 was a gift from Mikhail Alexeyev (Addgene plasmid # 25434 ; http://n2t.net/addgene:25434 ; RRID:Addgene_25434)
