[The description below was written by a language model from this plasmid's Addgene catalogue record and pLannotate feature annotations shown in this document.]
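Description:
pMA2640 is a gammaretroviral (murine leukemia virus–type) Tet-On activator vector built on the unpublished backbone pMA2636rc. In bacteria it is propagated through a high-copy ColE1/pUC-type origin with ampicillin selection (AmpR with its own promoter). The annotation also picks up pBR322-derived remnants (fragments of TcR, bom and rop) that are not expected to be functional. The sequenced record is 8,722 nt, consistent with the stated backbone and insert sizes.

The proviral region begins with a 5' LTR annotated as being from murine embryonic stem cell virus. This is followed by the gammaretrovirus core encapsidation signal and short gag- and pol-derived fragments, the latter including the splice acceptor region, which support packaging of the genomic RNA. Inside the provirus, an internal CMV enhancer/promoter drives rtTA-Advanced, the improved reverse tetracycline transactivator that binds Tet-responsive elements and activates transcription only in the presence of doxycycline. This insert was cloned between XhoI and BamHI, and part of the plasmid derives from Clontech material. Downstream on the same transcript, an EMCV IRES allows translation of EGFP. The blasticidin S deaminase (BSD) coding sequence lies only a few bases after EGFP, which suggests an EGFP–BSD fusion, although the record does not say so explicitly. A WPRE follows to enhance transcript expression. The element annotated as an SFFV LTR promoter sits where the 3' LTR would be expected, but it is not labelled as such.

The vector is used to make retrovirus that stably delivers the doxycycline-responsive transactivator to target cells, which can then be tracked by green fluorescence and selected with blasticidin. According to the associated publication, it is one component of a combined retro-lentiviral system for doxycycline-inducible gene expression and knockdown in cells with limited proliferative capacity.
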