Features (pLannotate 1.2.2; 23 found; start..end, strand, type, name):
    279..297     +  CDS            9xHis (fragment): 9xHis affinity tag
    460..867     +  promoter       SFFV promoter: spleen focus-forming virus long terminal repeat (LTR) promoter
    986..1544    +  CDS            TcR (fragment): tetracycline efflux protein; tet; confers resistance to tetracycline
   1543..1642    -  misc_feature   bom (fragment): basis of mobility region from pBR322
   1744..1779    -  CDS            rop (fragment): Rop protein, which maintains plasmids at low copy number; rop
   1874..1978    +  promoter       AmpR promoter: bla
   1979..2839    +  CDS            AmpR: β-lactamase; bla; confers resistance to ampicillin, carbenicillin, and related antibiotics
   3010..3598    +  rep_origin     ori: high-copy-number ColE1/pMB1/pBR322/pUC origin of replication
   3781..3834    +  CDS            lacI (fragment): lac repressor; lacI; The lac repressor binds to the lac operator to inhibit transcription in E. coli. This inhibition can be relieved by adding lactose or isopropyl-β-D-thiogalactopyranoside (IPTG).
   3852..3950    +  CDS            env (fragment): murine leukemia virus gPr80 envelope polyprotein precursor; env; proteolytically cleaved into gp70SU and p15TM subunits
   3992..4508    +  LTR            5' LTR: 5' long terminal repeat from murine embryonic stem cell virus
   4647..4748    +  ncRNA          Gammaretro CES: Accession: RF00374 - Gammaretrovirus core encapsidation signal
   4788..4991    +  CDS            GGAG_MLVAV (fragment): Experimental evidence at protein level: Swiss-Prot protein existence level 1. Plays a role in viral particle release. Presumably acts by facilitating the fission of the virion bud at the cell surface (PubMed:17267509, PubMed:22828015). May prevent the antiviral activity of murine APOBEC3 (PubMed:25505062, PubMed:23671100, PubMed:20702647). From AKV murine leukemia virus (AKR (endogenous) murine leukemia virus).
   5017..5042    +  misc_feature   pol region (fragment): Moloney murine leukemia virus (MMLV) pol region containing the splice acceptor site
   5047..5077    +  misc_feature   MCS (fragment): pBluescript multiple cloning site
   5159..5538    +  enhancer       CMV enhancer: human cytomegalovirus immediate early enhancer
   5539..5742    +  promoter       CMV promoter: human cytomegalovirus (CMV) immediate early promoter
   5845..6591    +  CDS            rtTA-Advanced: improved tetracycline-controlled transactivator In the Tet-On® system, rtTA-Advanced binds to the Tet-responsive element and stimulates transcription only in the presence of tetracycline or doxycycline.
   6600..6626    +  misc_feature   MCS (fragment): pBluescript multiple cloning site
   6633..7206    +  misc_feature   IRES: internal ribosome entry site (IRES) of the encephalomyocarditis virus (EMCV)
   7209..7925    +  CDS            EGFP: EGFP is a basic (constitutively fluorescent) green fluorescent protein published in 1996, derived from Aequorea victoria. It is reported to be a rapidly-maturing weak dimer with moderate acid sensitivity.
   7932..8330    +  CDS            BSD: blasticidin S deaminase; Aspergillus terreus BSD; confers resistance to blasticidin
   8406..272     +  misc_feature   WPRE (across the origin): woodchuck hepatitis virus posttranscriptional regulatory element
>Addgene plasmid #25434 | pMA2640 | addgene full sequence | sequence record 191805 | Addgene NGS Result
CATCGCCGCCTGCCTTGCCCGCTGCTGGACAGGGGCTCGGCTGTTGGGCACTGACAATTCCGTGGTGTTG
TCGGGGAAATCATCGTCCTTTCCTTGGCTGCTCGCCTGTGTTGCCACCTGGATTCTGCGCGGGACGTCCT
TCTGCTACGTCCCTTCGGCCCTCAATCCAGCGGACCTTCCTTCCCGCGGCCTGCTGCCGGCTCTGCGGCC
TCTTCCGCGTCTTCGCCTTCGCCCTCAGACGAGTCGGATCTCCCTTTGGGCCGCCTCCCCGCATCGGCCC
ACCACCACCACCACCACATGTGAATGATCCAAGCTTATCGATAGGCCTAGGCCTATCGATAGGCCTAGGC
CTATCGATAGGCCTAACACGAGCCATAGATAAAATAAAAGATTTTATTTAGTCTCCAGAAAAAGGGGGGA
ATGAAAGACCCCACCTGTAGGTTTGGCAAGCTAGCTGCAGTAACGCCATTTTGCAAGGCATGGAAAAATA
CCAAACCAAGAATAGAGAAGTTCAGATCAAGGGCGGGTACATGAAAATAGCTAACGTTGGGCCAAACAGG
ATATCTGCGGTGAGCAGTTTCGGCCCCGGCCCGGGGCCAAGAACAGATGGTCACCGCAGTTTCGGCCCCG
GCCCGAGGCCAAGAACAGATGGTCCCCAGATATGGCCCAACCCTCAGCAGTTTCTTAAGACCCATCAGAT
GTTTCCAGGCTCCCCCAAGGACCTGAAATGACCCTGCGCCTTATTTGAATTAACCAATCAGCCTGCTTCT
CGCTTCTGTTCGCGCGCTTCTGCTTCCCGAGCTCTATAAAAGAGCTCACAACCCCTCACTCGGCGCGCCA
GTCCTCCGACAGACTGAGTCGCCCGGGTACCCGTGTTCTCAATAAACCCTCTTGCAGTTGCATCCGACTC
GTGGTCTCGCTGTTCCTTGGGAGGGTCTCCTCTGAGTGATTGACTACCCGTCAGCGGGGGTCTTTCAGTA
GGATCTCGACCGATGCCCTTGAGAGCCTTCAACCCAGTCAGCTCCTTCCGGTGGGCGCGGGGCATGACTA
TCGTCGCCGCACTTATGACTGTCTTCTTTATCATGCAACTCGTAGGACAGGTGCCGGCAGCGCTCTGGGT
CATTTTCGGCGAGGACCGCTTTCGCTGGAGCGCGACGATGATCGGCCTGTCGCTTGCGGTATTCGGAATC
TTGCACGCCCTCGCTCAAGCCTTCGTCACTGGTCCCGCCACCAAACGTTTCGGCGAGAAGCAGGCCATTA
TCGCCGGCATGGCGGCCGACGCGCTGGGCTACGTCTTGCTGGCGTTCGCGACGCGAGGCTGGATGGCCTT
CCCCATTATGATTCTTCTCGCTTCCGGCGGCATCGGGATGCCCGCGTTGCAGGCCATGCTGTCCAGGCAG
GTAGATGACGACCATCAGGGACAGCTTCAAGGATCGCTCGCGGCTCTTACCAGCCTAACTTCGATCATTG
GACCGCTGATCGTCACGGCGATTTATGCCGCCTCGGCGAGCACATGGAACGGGTTGGCATGGATTGTAGG
CGCCTGATGCGGTATTTTCTCCTTACGCATCTGTGCGGTATTTCACACCGCATATGGTGCACTCTCAGTA
CAATCTGCTCTGATGCCGCATAGTTAAGCCAGCCCCGACACCCGCCAACACCCGCTGACGCGCCCTGACG
GGCTTGTCTGCTCCCGGCATCCGCTTACAGACAAGCTGTGACCGTCTCCGGGAGCTGCATGTGTCAGAGG
TTTTCACCGTCATCACCGAAACGCGCGAGACGAAAGGGCCTCGTGATACGCCTATTTTTATAGGTTAATG
TCATGATAATAATGGTTTCTTAGACGTCAGGTGGCACTTTTCGGGGAAATGTGCGCGGAACCCCTATTTG
TTTATTTTTCTAAATACATTCAAATATGTATCCGCTCATGAGACAATAACCCTGATAAATGCTTCAATAA
TATTGAAAAAGGAAGAGTATGAGTATTCAACATTTCCGTGTCGCCCTTATTCCCTTTTTTGCGGCATTTT
GCCTTCCTGTTTTTGCTCACCCAGAAACGCTGGTGAAAGTAAAAGATGCTGAAGATCAGTTGGGTGCACG
AGTGGGTTACATCGAACTGGATCTCAACAGCGGTAAGATCCTTGAGAGTTTTCGCCCCGAAGAACGTTTT
CCAATGATGAGCACTTTTAAAGTTCTGCTATGTGGCGCGGTATTATCCCGTATTGACGCCGGGCAAGAGC
AACTCGGTCGCCGCATACACTATTCTCAGAATGACTTGGTTGAGTACTCACCAGTCACAGAAAAGCATCT
TACGGATGGCATGACAGTAAGAGAATTATGCAGTGCTGCCATAACCATGAGTGATAACACTGCGGCCAAC
TTACTTCTGACAACGATCGGAGGACCGAAGGAGCTAACCGCTTTTTTGCACAACATGGGGGATCATGTAA
CTCGCCTTGATCGTTGGGAACCGGAGCTGAATGAAGCCATACCAAACGACGAGCGTGACACCACGATGCC
TGTAGCAATGGCAACAACGTTGCGCAAACTATTAACTGGCGAACTACTTACTCTAGCTTCCCGGCAACAA
TTAATAGACTGGATGGAGGCGGATAAAGTTGCAGGACCACTTCTGCGCTCGGCCCTTCCGGCTGGCTGGT
TTATTGCTGATAAATCTGGAGCCGGTGAGCGTGGGTCTCGCGGTATCATTGCAGCACTGGGGCCAGATGG
TAAGCCCTCCCGTATCGTAGTTATCTACACGACGGGGAGTCAGGCAACTATGGATGAACGAAATAGACAG
ATCGCTGAGATAGGTGCCTCACTGATTAAGCATTGGTAACTGTCAGACCAAGTTTACTCATATATACTTT
AGATTGATTTAAAACTTCATTTTTAATTTAAAAGGATCTAGGTGAAGATCCTTTTTGATAATCTCATGAC
CAAAATCCCTTAACGTGAGTTTTCGTTCCACTGAGCGTCAGACCCCGTAGAAAAGATCAAAGGATCTTCT
TGAGATCCTTTTTTTCTGCGCGTAATCTGCTGCTTGCAAACAAAAAAACCACCGCTACCAGCGGTGGTTT
GTTTGCCGGATCAAGAGCTACCAACTCTTTTTCCGAAGGTAACTGGCTTCAGCAGAGCGCAGATACCAAA
TACTGTTCTTCTAGTGTAGCCGTAGTTAGGCCACCACTTCAAGAACTCTGTAGCACCGCCTACATACCTC
GCTCTGCTAATCCTGTTACCAGTGGCTGCTGCCAGTGGCGATAAGTCGTGTCTTACCGGGTTGGACTCAA
GACGATAGTTACCGGATAAGGCGCAGCGGTCGGGCTGAACGGGGGGTTCGTGCACACAGCCCAGCTTGGA
GCGAACGACCTACACCGAACTGAGATACCTACAGCGTGAGCTATGAGAAAGCGCCACGCTTCCCGAAGGG
AGAAAGGCGGACAGGTATCCGGTAAGCGGCAGGGTCGGAACAGGAGAGCGCACGAGGGAGCTTCCAGGGG
GAAACGCCTGGTATCTTTATAGTCCTGTCGGGTTTCGCCACCTCTGACTTGAGCGTCGATTTTTGTGATG
CTCGTCAGGGGGGCGGAGCCTATGGAAAAACGCCAGCAACGCGGCCTTTTTACGGTTCCTGGCCTTTTGC
TGGCCTTTTGCTCACATGTTCTTTCCTGCGTTATCCCCTGATTCTGTGGATAACCGTATTACCGCCTTTG
AGTGAGCTGATACCGCTCGCCGCAGCCGAACGACCGAGCGCAGCGAGTCAGTGAGCGAGGAAGCGGAAGA
GCGCCCAATACGCAAACCGCCTCTCCCCGCGCGTTGGCCGATTCATTAATGCAGGGTCGAGGGGGGGCCC
GCGATTAGTCCAATTTGTTAAAGACAGGATATCAGTGGTCCAGGCTCTAGTTTTGACTCAACAATATCAC
CAGCTGAAGCCTATAGAGTACGAGCCATAGATAGAATAAAAGATTTTATTTAGTCTCCAGAAAAAGGGGG
GAATGAAAGACCCCACCTGTAGGTTTGGCAAGCTAGCTTAAGTAACGCCATTTTGCAAGGCATGGAAAAT
ACATAACTGAGAATAGAGAAGTTCAGATCAAGGTTAGGAACAGAGAGACAGCAGAATATGGGCCAAACAG
GATATCTGTGGTAAGCAGTTCCTGCCCCGGCTCAGGGCCAAGAACAGATGGTCCCCAGATGCGGTCCCGC
CCTCAGCAGTTTCTAGAGAACCATCAGATGTTTCCAGGGTGCCCCAAGGACCTGAAATGACCCTGTGCCT
TATTTGAACTAACCAATCAGTTCGCTTCTCGCTTCTGTTCGCGCGCTTCTGCTCCCCGAGCTCAATAAAA
GAGCCCACAACCCCTCACTCGGGGCGCCAGTCCTCCGATTGACTGAGTCGCCCGGGTACCCGTATTCCCA
ATAAAGCCTCTTGCTGTTTGCATCCGAATCGTGGACTCGCTGATCCTTGGGAGGGTCTCCTCAGATTGAT
TGACTGCCCACCTCGGGGGTCTTTCATTTGGAGGTTCCACCGAGATTTGGAGACCCCTGCCCAGGGACCA
CCGACCCCCCCGCCGGGAGGTAAGCTGGCCAGCGGTCGTTTCGTGTCTGTCTCTGTCTTTGTGCGTGTTT
GTGCCGGCATCTAGTGTTTGCGCCTGCGTCTGTACTAGTTGGCTAACTAGATCTGTATCTGGCGGTCCCG
CGGAAGAACTGACGAGTTCGTATTCCCGGCCGCAGCCCCTGGGAGACGTCCCAGCGGCCTCGGGGGCCCG
TTTTGTGGCCCATTCTGTATCAGTTAACCTACCCGAGTCGGACTTTTTGGAGCTCCGCCACTGTCCGAGG
GGTACGTGGCTTTGTTGGGGGACGAGAGACAGAGACACTTCCCGCCCCCGTCTGAATTTTTGCTTTCGGT
TTTACGCCGAAACCGCGCCGCGCGTCTTGTCTGCTGCAGCATCGTTCTGTGTTGTCTCTGTCTGACTGTG
TTTCTGTATTTGTCTGAAAATTAGCTCGACAAAGTTAAGTAATAGTCCCTCTCTCCAAGCTCACTTACAG
GCGGCCATCAAGCTTATCGATACCGTCGACCTCGAGGAGCTTGGCCCATTGCATACGTTGTATCCATATC
ATAATATGTACATTTATATTGGCTCATGTCCAACATTACCGCCATGTTGACATTGATTATTGACTAGTTA
TTAATAGTAATCAATTACGGGGTCATTAGTTCATAGCCCATATATGGAGTTCCGCGTTACATAACTTACG
GTAAATGGCCCGCCTGGCTGACCGCCCAACGACCCCCGCCCATTGACGTCAATAATGACGTATGTTCCCA
TAGTAACGCCAATAGGGACTTTCCATTGACGTCAATGGGTGGAGTATTTACGGTAAACTGCCCACTTGGC
AGTACATCAAGTGTATCATATGCCAAGTACGCCCCCTATTGACGTCAATGACGGTAAATGGCCCGCCTGG
CATTATGCCCAGTACATGACCTTATGGGACTTTCCTACTTGGCAGTACATCTACGTATTAGTCATCGCTA
TTACCATGGTGATGCGGTTTTGGCAGTACATCAATGGGCGTGGATAGCGGTTTGACTCACGGGGATTTCC
AAGTCTCCACCCCATTGACGTCAATGGGAGTTTGTTTTGGCACCAAAATCAACGGGACTTTCCAAAATGT
CGTAACAACTCCGCCCCATTGACGCAAATGGGCGGTAGGCGTGTACGGTGGGAGGTCTATATAAGCAGAG
CTCGTTTAGTGAACCGTCAGATCGCCTGGAGACGCCATCCACGCTGTTTTGACCTCCATAGAAGACACCG
GGACCGATCCAGCCTCCGCGGCCCCGAATTCACCATGTCTAGACTGGACAAGAGCAAAGTCATAAACGGC
GCTCTGGAATTACTCAATGGAGTCGGTATCGAAGGCCTGACGACAAGGAAACTCGCTCAAAAGCTGGGAG
TTGAGCAGCCTACCCTGTACTGGCACGTGAAGAACAAGCGGGCCCTGCTCGATGCCCTGCCAATCGAGAT
GCTGGACAGGCATCATACCCACTTCTGCCCCCTGGAAGGCGAGTCATGGCAAGACTTTCTGCGGAACAAC
GCCAAGTCATTCCGCTGTGCTCTCCTCTCACATCGCGACGGGGCTAAAGTGCATCTCGGCACCCGCCCAA
CAGAGAAACAGTACGAAACCCTGGAAAATCAGCTCGCGTTCCTGTGTCAGCAAGGCTTCTCCCTGGAGAA
CGCACTGTACGCTCTGTCCGCCGTGGGCCACTTTACACTGGGCTGCGTATTGGAGGAACAGGAGCATCAA
GTAGCAAAAGAGGAAAGAGAGACACCTACCACCGATTCTATGCCCCCACTTCTGAGACAAGCAATTGAGC
TGTTCGACCGGCAGGGAGCCGAACCTGCCTTCCTTTTCGGCCTGGAACTAATCATATGTGGCCTGGAGAA
ACAGCTAAAGTGCGAAAGCGGCGGGCCGGCCGACGCCCTTGACGATTTTGACTTAGACATGCTCCCAGCC
GATGCCCTTGACGACTTTGACCTTGATATGCTGCCTGCTGACGCTCTTGACGATTTTGACCTTGACATGC
TCCCCGGGTAACTAAGTAAGGATCCCCCGGGCTGCAGGAATTCGATGGCCGCCCCCTCTCCCTCCCCCCC
CCCCTAACGTTACTGGCCGAAGCCGCTTGGAATAAGGCCGGTGTGCGTTTGTCTATATGTTATTTTCCAC
CATATTGCCGTCTTTTGGCAATGTGAGGGCCCGGAAACCTGGCCCTGTCTTCTTGACGAGCATTCCTAGG
GGTCTTTCCCCTCTCGCCAAAGGAATGCAAGGTCTGTTGAATGTCGTGAAGGAAGCAGTTCCTCTGGAAG
CTTCTTGAAGACAAACAACGTCTGTAGCGACCCTTTGCAGGCAGCGGAACCCCCCACCTGGCGACAGGTG
CCTCTGCGGCCAAAAGCCACGTGTATAAGATACACCTGCAAAGGCGGCACAACCCCAGTGCCACGTTGTG
AGTTGGATAGTTGTGGAAAGAGTCAAATGGCTCTCCTCAAGCGTATTCAACAAGGGGCTGAAGGATGCCC
AGAAGGTACCCCATTGTATGGGATCTGATCTGGGGCCTCGGTGCACATGCTTTACATGTGTTTAGTCGAG
GTTAAAAAAACGTCTAGGCCCCCCGAACCACGGGGACGTGGTTTCCCTTTGAAAAACACGATAATACCAT
GGTGAGCAAGGGCGAGGAGCTGTTCACCGGGGTGGTGCCCATCCTGGTCGAGCTGGACGGCGACGTAAAC
GGCCACAAGTTCAGCGTGTCCGGCGAGGGCGAGGGCGATGCCACCTACGGCAAGCTGACCCTGAAGTTCA
TCTGCACCACCGGCAAGCTGCCCGTGCCCTGGCCCACCCTCGTGACCACCCTGACCTACGGCGTGCAGTG
CTTCAGCCGCTACCCCGACCACATGAAGCAGCACGACTTCTTCAAGTCCGCCATGCCCGAAGGCTACGTC
CAGGAGCGCACCATCTTCTTCAAGGACGACGGCAACTACAAGACCCGCGCCGAGGTGAAGTTCGAGGGCG
ACACCCTGGTGAACCGCATCGAGCTGAAGGGCATCGACTTCAAGGAGGACGGCAACATCCTGGGGCACAA
GCTGGAGTACAACTACAACAGCCACAACGTCTATATCATGGCCGACAAGCAGAAGAACGGCATCAAGGTG
AACTTCAAGATCCGCCACAACATCGAGGACGGCAGCGTGCAGCTCGCCGACCACTACCAGCAGAACACCC
CCATCGGCGACGGCCCCGTGCTGCTGCCCGACAACCACTACCTGAGCACCCAGTCCGCCCTGAGCAAAGA
CCCCAACGAGAAGCGCGATCACATGGTCCTGCTGGAGTTCGTGACCGCCGCCGGGATCACTCTCGGCATG
GACGAGCTGTACCGTGCCACCATGGCCAAGCCTTTGTCTCAAGAAGAATCCACCCTCATTGAAAGAGCAA
CGGCTACAATCAACAGCATCCCCATCTCTGAAGACTACAGCGTCGCCAGCGCAGCTCTCTCTAGCGACGG
CCGCATCTTCACTGGTGTCAATGTATATCATTTTACTGGGGGACCTTGTGCAGAACTCGTGGTGCTGGGC
ACTGCTGCTGCTGCGGCAGCTGGCAACCTGACTTGTATCGTCGCGATCGGAAATGAGAACAGGGGCATCT
TGAGCCCCTGCGGACGGTGCCGACAGGTGCTTCTCGATCTGCATCCTGGGATCAAAGCCATAGTGAAGGA
CAGTGATGGACAGCCGACGGCAGTTGGGATTCGTGAATTGCTGCCCTCTGGTTATGTGTGGGAGGGCTAA
GGTACAAGTCCGGACTCAGATCCAGCGCTGATAACCCAGCCTCCACCACAAACAAGGATGCCGGTACCGG
CCGATAATCAACCTCTGGATTACAAAATTTGTGAAAGATTGACTGGTATTCTTAACTATGTTGCTCCTTT
TACGCTATGTGGATACGCTGCTTTAATGCCTTTGTATCATGCTATTGCTTCCCGTATGGCTTTCATTTTC
TCCTCCTTGTATAAATCCTGGTTGCTGTCTCTTTATGAGGAGTTGTGGCCCGTTGTCAGGCAACGTGGCG
TGGTGTGCACTGTGTTTGCTGACGCAACCCCCACTGGTTGGGGCATTGCCACCACCTGTCAGCTCCTTTC
CGGGACTTTCGCTTTCCCCCTCCCTATTGCCACGGCGGAACT
