>Addgene plasmid #25434 | pMA2640 | addgene partial sequence | sequence record 31136 | 25434 with CMV-F
AGCAGAGCTCGTTTAGTGACCGTCAGATCGCCTGGAGACGCCATCCACGCTGTTTTGACCTCCATAGAAG
ACACCGGGACCGATCCAGCCTCCGCGGCCCCGAATTCACCATGTCTAGACTGGACAAGAGCAAAGTCATA
AACGGCGCTCTGGAATTACTCAATGGAGTCGGTATCGAAGGCCTGACGACAAGGAAACTCGCTCAAAAGC
TGGGAGTTGAGCAGCCTACCCTGTACTGGCACGTGAAGAACAAGCGGGCCCTGCTCGATGCCCTGCCAAT
CGAGATGCTGGACAGGCATCATACCCACTTCTGCCCCCTGGAAGGCGAGTCATGGCAAGACTTTCTGCGG
AACAACGCCAAGTCATTCCGCTGTGCTCTCCTCTCACATCGCGACGGGGCTAAAGTGCATCTCGGCACCC
GCCCAACAGAGAAACAGTACGAAACCCTGGAAAATCAGCTCGCGTTCCTGTGTCAGCAAGGCTTCTCCCT
GGAGAACGCACTGTACGCTCTGTCCGCCGTGGGCCACTTTACACTGGGCTGCGTATTGGAGGAACAGGAG
CATCAAGTAGCAAAAGAGGAAAGAGAGACACCTACCACCGATTCTATGCCCCCACTTCTGAGACAAGCAA
TTGAGCTGTTCGACCGGCAGGGAGCCGAACCTGCCTTCCTTTTCGGCCTGGAACTAATCATATGTGGCCT
GGAGAAACAGCTAAAGTGCGAAAGCGGCGGGCCGGCCGACGCCCTTGACGATTTTGACTTAGACATGCTC
CCAGCCGATGCCCTTGACGACTTTGACCTTGATATGCTGCCTGCTGACGCTCTTGACGATTTTGACCTTG
ACATGCTCCCCGGNTACNNNANNAAGGATCCCCCGGGCTGCAGAATTCGATGNCCGCCCCCTCTCCCTCC
CCCCCCCCTAACGTTACTGGGCNAAGCCNCTTGGAATAAG
